Addgene plasmid #169142: pRDA_221
Purpose: Constitutive expression of EGFP and sgRNAs targeted to EGFP for measurement of activity of AsCas12a\EnAsCas12a.
Depositing lab: John Doench & David Root. Depositing organization: Broad Institute.
Backbone
  Vector backbone: pRDA_221
  Vector type: Lentiviral, CRISPR
Growth in bacteria
  Bacterial resistance: Ampicillin, 100 μg/mL
  Growth temperature: 37°C
  Growth strain: NEB Stable
  Copy number: Unknown
Gene/Insert
  Gene/Insert name: EGFP , EGFP sgRNA
  gRNA/shRNA sequence: Unknown
  Species: Synthetic
  Cloning method: Restriction Enzyme; 5′ cloning site Unknown (unknown if destroyed); 3′ cloning site Unknown (unknown if destroyed)
  Sequencing primers: 5′ Unknown
Terms and licenses: Academic/Nonprofit Terms; Industry Terms: Not Available to Industry
How to cite: pRDA_221 was a gift from John Doench & David Root (Addgene plasmid # 169142 ; http://n2t.net/addgene:169142 ; RRID:Addgene_169142)
