[The description below was written by a language model from this plasmid's Addgene catalogue record and pLannotate feature annotations shown in this document.]
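Description:
pRDA_221 is a third-generation, self-inactivating HIV-1 lentiviral CRISPR vector designed as a self-contained reporter for measuring the nuclease activity of AsCas12a and its enhanced variant EnAsCas12a. It is propagated in E. coli through a high-copy ColE1/pUC-type origin with ampicillin selection (AmpR), and the backbone also carries an f1 origin, an SV40 origin and poly(A) signal, and remnants of a lac/T7/T3 cloning region. The viral portion comprises an RSV promoter driving a truncated 5' LTR, the Ψ packaging signal with a gag fragment, the RRE for Rev-dependent export of the genomic RNA, a cPPT/CTS element, WPRE to boost transcript expression, and a ΔU3 3' LTR that silences LTR promoter activity after integration.

Two expression units sit between the LTRs. A human U6 (RNA polymerase III) promoter drives the guide cassette. The two short 23-nt stretches annotated just downstream as reverse-strand EGFP/Venus fragments are consistent with two EGFP-targeting spacers, although the record lists the guide sequences as unknown and does not annotate the Cas12a direct repeats. A human PGK promoter then drives a single open reading frame encoding puromycin N-acetyltransferase, an F2A ribosome-skipping peptide and EGFP, so transduced cells are both puromycin-selectable and green. A fragment of mouse ornithine decarboxylase annotated shortly after EGFP probably serves as a PEST-type degron that shortens EGFP half-life, though the record does not say so. Because the vector delivers both the target and the guides, cells expressing an active Cas12a enzyme will disrupt the integrated EGFP, and the loss of fluorescence gives a readout of nuclease activity. The nuclease itself is not encoded here and must be supplied separately.
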