Features (pLannotate 1.2.2; 31 found; start..end, strand, type, name):
      1..227     +  promoter       RSV promoter: Rous sarcoma virus enhancer/promoter
    228..408     +  LTR            5' LTR (truncated): truncated 5' long terminal repeat (LTR) from HIV-1
    455..580     +  misc_feature   HIV-1 Ψ: packaging signal of human immunodeficiency virus type 1
    564..927     +  CDS            HIV-1 gag (fragment): gag protein from human immunodeficiency virus 1; gag
   1073..1306    +  misc_feature   RRE: The Rev response element (RRE) of HIV-1 allows for Rev-dependent mRNA export from the nucleus to the cytoplasm.
   1683..1709    +  CDS            Rev (fragment): human immunodeficiency virus 1 (HIV-1) Rev protein; rev; enhances nuclear export of unspliced and incompletely spliced viral mRNAs
   1713..1953    +  promoter       U6 promoter: RNA polymerase III promoter for human U6 snRNA
   1984..2006    -  CDS            VN155(I152L) (fragment): improved N-terminal fragment of mVenus for use in bimolecular fluorescence complementation (BiFC) (Kodama and Hu, 2010)
   2027..2049    -  CDS            EGFP (fragment): the original enhanced GFP (Yang et al., 1996) mammalian codon-optimized
   2097..2214    +  misc_feature   cPPT/CTS: central polypurine tract and central termination sequence of HIV-1
   2273..2773    +  promoter       hPGK promoter: human phosphoglycerate kinase 1 promoter
   2785..3381    +  CDS            PuroR (fragment): puromycin N-acetyltransferase; pac from Streptomyces; confers resistance to puromycin
   3421..3486    +  CDS            F2A: 2A peptide from foot-and-mouth disease virus polyprotein Eukaryotic ribosomes fail to insert a peptide bond between the Gly and Pro residues, yielding separate polypeptides.
   3493..4209    +  CDS            EGFP: EGFP is a basic (constitutively fluorescent) green fluorescent protein published in 1996, derived from Aequorea victoria. It is reported to be a rapidly-maturing weak dimer with moderate acid sensitivity.
   4240..4359    +  CDS            Odc1 (fragment): DCOR_MOUSE - Also known as Odc. Experimental evidence at protein level: Swiss-Prot protein existence level 1. Catalyzes the first and rate-limiting step of polyamine biosynthesis that converts ornithine into putrescine, which is the precursor for the polyamines, spermidine and spermine. Polyamines are essential for cell proliferation and are implicated in cellular processes, ranging from DNA replication to apoptosis. From Mus musculus (Mouse).
   4378..4966    +  misc_feature   WPRE: woodchuck hepatitis virus posttranscriptional regulatory element
   5017..5036    +  misc_feature   cPPT/CTS (fragment): central polypurine tract and central termination sequence of HIV-1
   5038..5271    +  LTR            3' LTR (ΔU3): self-inactivating 3' long terminal repeat (LTR) from HIV-1
   5349..5470    +  polyA_signal   SV40 poly(A) signal: SV40 polyadenylation signal
   5510..5645    +  rep_origin     SV40 ori: SV40 origin of replication
   5666..5684    -  promoter       T7 promoter: promoter for bacteriophage T7 RNA polymerase
   5692..5847    +  CDS            lacZα (fragment): LacZα fragment of β-galactosidase; lacZ fragment
   5852..6280    +  rep_origin     f1 ori (sequence partly withheld): f1 bacteriophage origin of replication; arrow indicates direction of (+) strand synthesis
   6333..6437    +  promoter       AmpR promoter: bla
   6438..7298    +  CDS            AmpR: β-lactamase; bla; confers resistance to ampicillin, carbenicillin, and related antibiotics
   7469..8057    +  rep_origin     ori: high-copy-number ColE1/pMB1/pBR322/pUC origin of replication
   8240..8332    +  CDS            lacI (fragment): lac repressor; lacI; The lac repressor binds to the lac operator to inhibit transcription in E. coli. This inhibition can be relieved by adding lactose or isopropyl-β-D-thiogalactopyranoside (IPTG).
   8345..8366    +  protein_bind   CAP binding site: CAP binding activates transcription in the presence of cAMP. E. coli catabolite activator protein
   8381..8411    +  promoter       lac promoter: promoter for the E. coli lac operon
   8419..8435    +  protein_bind   lac operator: The lac repressor binds to the lac operator to inhibit transcription in E. coli. This inhibition can be relieved by adding lactose or isopropyl-β-D-thiogalactopyranoside (IPTG). lac repressor encoded by lacI
   8480..8498    +  promoter       T3 promoter: promoter for bacteriophage T3 RNA polymerase
>Addgene plasmid #169142 | pRDA_221 | addgene full sequence | sequence record 334957 | Addgene NGS Result
TGTAGTCTTATGCAATACTCTTGTAGTCTTGCAACATGGTAACGATGAGTTAGCAACATGCCTTACAAGG
AGAGAAAAAGCACCGTGCATGCCGATTGGTGGAAGTAAGGTGGTACGATCGTGCCTTATTAGGAAGGCAA
CAGACGGGTCTGACATGGATTGGACGAACCACTGAATTGCCGCATTGCAGAGATATTGTATTTAAGTGCC
TAGCTCGATACATAAACGGGTCTCTCTGGTTAGACCAGATCTGAGCCTGGGAGCTCTCTGGCTAACTAGG
GAACCCACTGCTTAAGCCTCAATAAAGCTTGCCTTGAGTGCTTCAAGTAGTGTGTGCCCGTCTGTTGTGT
GACTCTGGTAACTAGAGATCCCTCAGACCCTTTTAGTCAGTGTGGAAAATCTCTAGCAGTGGCGCCCGAA
CAGGGACTTGAAAGCGAAAGGGAAACCAGAGGAGCTCTCTCGACGCAGGACTCGGCTTGCTGAAGCGCGC
ACGGCAAGAGGCGAGGGGCGGCGACTGGTGAGTACGCCAAAAATTTTGACTAGCGGAGGCTAGAAGGAGA
GAGATGGGTGCGAGAGCGTCAGTATTAAGCGGGGGAGAATTAGATCGCGATGGGAAAAAATTCGGTTAAG
GCCAGGGGGAAAGAAAAAATATAAATTAAAACATATAGTATGGGCAAGCAGGGAGCTAGAACGATTCGCA
GTTAATCCTGGCCTGTTAGAAACATCAGAAGGCTGTAGACAAATACTGGGACAGCTACAACCATCCCTTC
AGACAGGATCAGAAGAACTTAGATCATTATATAATACAGTAGCAACCCTCTATTGTGTGCATCAAAGGAT
AGAGATAAAAGACACCAAGGAAGCTTTAGACAAGATAGAGGAAGAGCAAAACAAAAGTAAGACCACCGCA
CAGCAAGCGGCCGCTGATCTTCAGACCTGGAGGAGGAGATATGAGGGACAATTGGAGAAGTGAATTATAT
AAATATAAAGTAGTAAAAATTGAACCATTAGGAGTAGCACCCACCAAGGCAAAGAGAAGAGTGGTGCAGA
GAGAAAAAAGAGCAGTGGGAATAGGAGCTTTGTTCCTTGGGTTCTTGGGAGCAGCAGGAAGCACTATGGG
CGCAGCGTCAATGACGCTGACGGTACAGGCCAGACAATTATTGTCTGGTATAGTGCAGCAGCAGAACAAT
TTGCTGAGGGCTATTGAGGCGCAACAGCATCTGTTGCAACTCACAGTCTGGGGCATCAAGCAGCTCCAGG
CAAGAATCCTGGCTGTGGAAAGATACCTAAAGGATCAACAGCTCCTGGGGATTTGGGGTTGCTCTGGAAA
ACTCATTTGCACCACTGCTGTGCCTTGGAATGCTAGTTGGAGTAATAAATCTCTGGAACAGATTTGGAAT
CACACGACCTGGATGGAGTGGGACAGAGAAATTAACAATTACACAAGCTTAATACACTCCTTAATTGAAG
AATCGCAAAACCAGCAAGAAAAGAATGAACAAGAATTATTGGAATTAGATAAATGGGCAAGTTTGTGGAA
TTGGTTTAACATAACAAATTGGCTGTGGTATATAAAATTATTCATAATGATAGTAGGAGGCTTGGTAGGT
TTAAGAATAGTTTTTGCTGTACTTTCTATAGTGAATAGAGTTAGGCAGGGATATTCACCATTATCGTTTC
AGACCCACCTCCCAACCCCGAGGGGACCCAGAGAGGGCCTATTTCCCATGATTCCTTCATATTTGCATAT
ACGATACAAGGCTGTTAGAGAGATAATTAGAATTAATTTGACTGTAAACACAAAGATATTAGTACAAAAT
ACGTGACGTAGAAAGTAATAATTTCTTGGGTAGTTTGCAGTTTTAAAATTATGTTTTAAAATGGACTATC
ATATGCTTACCGTAACTTGAAAGTATTTCGATTTCTTGGCTTTATATATCTTGTGGAAAGGACGAAACAC
CGGTAATTTCTACTCTTGTAGATCGTCGCCGTCCAGCTCGACCAGGTAATTTCTACTGTCGTAGATCTCA
GGGCGGACTGGGTGCTCAGTTTTTTGAATTCTAGATCTTGAGACAAATGGCAGTATTCATCCACAATTTT
AAAAGAAAAGGGGGGATTGGGGGGTACAGTGCAGGGGAAAGAATAGTAGACATAATAGCAACAGACATAC
AAACTAAAGAATTACAAAAACAAATTACAAAAATTCAAAATTTTCGGGTTTATTACAGGGACAGCAGAGA
TCCACTTTGGCGCCGGCTCGAGGGGGCCCGGGTTGCGCCTTTTCCAAGGCAGCCCTGGGTTTGCGCAGGG
ACGCGGCTGCTCTGGGCGTGGTTCCGGGAAACGCAGCGGCGCCGACCCTGGGTCTCGCACATTCTTCACG
TCCGTTCGCAGCGTCACCCGGATCTTCGCCGCTACCCTTGTGGGCCCCCCGGCGACGCTTCCTGCTCCGC
CCCTAAGTCGGGAAGGTTCCTTGCGGTTCGCGGCGTGCCGGACGTGACAAACGGAAGCCGCACGTCTCAC
TAGTACCCTCGCAGACGGACAGCGCCAGGGAGCAATGGCAGCGCGCCGACCGCGATGGGCTGTGGCCAAT
AGCGGCTGCTCAGCAGGGCGCGCCGAGAGCAGCGGCCGGGAAGGGGCGGTGCGGGAGGCGGGGTGTGGGG
CGGTAGTGTGGGCCCTGTTCCTGCCCGCGCGGTGTTCCGCATTCTGCAAGCCTCCGGAGCGCACGTCGGC
AGTCGGCTCCCTCGTTGACCGAATCACCGACCTCTCTCCCCAGGGGGATCCACCATGACCGAGTACAAGC
CCACCGTGCGCCTCGCCACCCGCGACGACGTGCCCAGGGCCGTCCGCACCCTCGCCGCCGCTTTCGCCGA
CTACCCCGCCACCCGCCACACCGTCGATCCCGACCGCCACATCGAGCGGGTCACCGAGCTGCAAGAACTC
TTCCTCACCCGCGTCGGGCTCGACATCGGCAAGGTGTGGGTCGCTGACGACGGCGCCGCAGTGGCTGTCT
GGACCACACCCGAGAGCGTCGAAGCTGGGGCGGTGTTCGCCGAGATCGGCCCTCGCATGGCCGAGTTGAG
CGGTTCCCGGCTGGCCGCTCAGCAACAGATGGAAGGCCTCCTGGCTCCACACCGGCCCAAGGAGCCCGCA
TGGTTCCTGGCCACCGTCGGCGTCTCTCCCGACCACCAGGGCAAGGGTCTGGGCAGCGCCGTCGTGCTCC
CCGGAGTGGAGGCTGCCGAGCGCGCCGGGGTGCCCGCCTTCCTGGAGACCTCCGCACCCCGCAACCTCCC
CTTCTACGAGCGGCTCGGCTTCACCGTCACCGCCGACGTGGAGGTGCCCGAAGGACCACGCACCTGGTGC
ATGACCCGCAAGCCCGGTGCCCTGCAGGGATCTGGCGAAGCCAGACACAAACAGAAAATTGTGAAACAGA
CTTTGAATTTTGACCTTCTCAAGTTGGCGGGAGACGTGGAGTCCAACCCAGGGCCCGCTAGCATGGTGAG
CAAGGGCGAGGAGCTGTTCACCGGGGTGGTGCCCATCCTGGTCGAGCTGGACGGCGACGTAAACGGCCAC
AAGTTCAGCGTGTCCGGCGAGGGCGAGGGCGATGCCACCTACGGCAAGCTGACCCTGAAGTTCATCTGCA
CCACCGGCAAGCTGCCCGTGCCCTGGCCCACCCTCGTGACCACCCTGACCTACGGCGTGCAGTGCTTCAG
CCGCTACCCCGACCACATGAAGCAGCACGACTTCTTCAAGTCCGCCATGCCCGAAGGCTACGTCCAGGAG
CGCACCATCTTCTTCAAGGACGACGGCAACTACAAGACCCGCGCCGAGGTGAAGTTCGAGGGCGACACCC
TGGTGAACCGCATCGAGCTGAAGGGCATCGACTTCAAGGAGGACGGCAACATCCTGGGGCACAAGCTGGA
GTACAACTACAACAGCCACAACGTCTATATCATGGCCGACAAGCAGAAGAACGGCATCAAGGTGAACTTC
AAGATCCGCCACAACATCGAGGACGGCAGCGTGCAGCTCGCCGACCACTACCAGCAGAACACCCCCATCG
GCGACGGCCCCGTGCTGCTGCCCGACAACCACTACCTGAGCACCCAGTCCGCCCTGAGCAAAGACCCCAA
CGAGAAGCGCGATCACATGGTCCTGCTGGAGTTCGTGACCGCCGCCGGGATCACTCTCGGCATGGACGAG
CTGTACAAGTCCGGATCAGGCGGAAGCGGCGGGAGTGGGTCACACGGCTTTCCTCCCGAAGTTGAGGAGC
AGGATGATGGCACCCTGCCGATGTCCTGCGCTCAGGAAAGTGGCATGGACAGGCACCCAGCCGCGTGTGC
TAGTGCTAGAATCAACGTGTAAACGCGTTAAGTCGACAATCAACCTCTGGATTACAAAATTTGTGAAAGA
TTGACTGGTATTCTTAACTATGTTGCTCCTTTTACGCTATGTGGATACGCTGCTTTAATGCCTTTGTATC
ATGCTATTGCTTCCCGTATGGCTTTCATTTTCTCCTCCTTGTATAAATCCTGGTTGCTGTCTCTTTATGA
GGAGTTGTGGCCCGTTGTCAGGCAACGTGGCGTGGTGTGCACTGTGTTTGCTGACGCAACCCCCACTGGT
TGGGGCATTGCCACCACCTGTCAGCTCCTTTCCGGGACTTTCGCTTTCCCCCTCCCTATTGCCACGGCGG
AACTCATCGCCGCCTGCCTTGCCCGCTGCTGGACAGGGGCTCGGCTGTTGGGCACTGACAATTCCGTGGT
GTTGTCGGGGAAATCATCGTCCTTTCCTTGGCTGCTCGCCTGTGTTGCCACCTGGATTCTGCGCGGGACG
TCCTTCTGCTACGTCCCTTCGGCCCTCAATCCAGCGGACCTTCCTTCCCGCGGCCTGCTGCCGGCTCTGC
GGCCTCTTCCGCGTCTTCGCCTTCGCCCTCAGACGAGTCGGATCTCCCTTTGGGCCGCCTCCCCGCGTCG
ACTTTAAGACCAATGACTTACAAGGCAGCTGTAGATCTTAGCCACTTTTTAAAAGAAAAGGGGGGACTGG
AAGGGCTAATTCACTCCCAACGAAGACAAGATCTGCTTTTTGCTTGTACTGGGTCTCTCTGGTTAGACCA
GATCTGAGCCTGGGAGCTCTCTGGCTAACTAGGGAACCCACTGCTTAAGCCTCAATAAAGCTTGCCTTGA
GTGCTTCAAGTAGTGTGTGCCCGTCTGTTGTGTGACTCTGGTAACTAGAGATCCCTCAGACCCTTTTAGT
CAGTGTGGAAAATCTCTAGCAGTACGTATAGTAGTTCATGTCATCTTATTATTCAGTATTTATAACTTGC
AAAGAAATGAATATCAGAGAGTGAGAGGAACTTGTTTATTGCAGCTTATAATGGTTACAAATAAAGCAAT
AGCATCACAAATTTCACAAATAAAGCATTTTTTTCACTGCATTCTAGTTGTGGTTTGTCCAAACTCATCA
ATGTATCTTATCATGTCTGGCTCTAGCTATCCCGCCCCTAACTCCGCCCATCCCGCCCCTAACTCCGCCC
AGTTCCGCCCATTCTCCGCCCCATGGCTGACTAATTTTTTTTATTTATGCAGAGGCCGAGGCCGCCTCGG
CCTCTGAGCTATTCCAGAAGTAGTGAGGAGGCTTTTTTGGAGGCCTAGGGACGTACCCAATTCGCCCTAT
AGTGAGTCGTATTACGCGCGCTCACTGGCCGTCGTTTTACAACGTCGTGACTGGGAAAACCCTGGCGTTA
CCCAACTTAATCGCCTTGCAGCACATCCCCCTTTCGCCAGCTGGCGTAATAGCGAAGAGGCCCGCACCGA
TCGCCCTTCCCAACAGTTGCGCAGCCTGAATGGCGAATGGG
[124 nt withheld, positions 5852-5975]
C
[91 nt withheld, positions 5977-6067]
A
[49 nt withheld, positions 6069-6117]
CCTTTGACGTTGGAGTCCACGTTCTTT
[37 nt withheld, positions 6145-6181]
ACCCTATCTCGGTCTATTCTTTTGATTTATAAGGGATTTTGCCGATTTCGGCCTATTGGTTAAAAAATGA
GCTGATTTAACAAAAATTTAACGCGAATTTTAACAAAATATTAACGCTTACAATTTAGGTGGCACTTTTC
GGGGAAATGTGCGCGGAACCCCTATTTGTTTATTTTTCTAAATACATTCAAATATGTATCCGCTCATGAG
ACAATAACCCTGATAAATGCTTCAATAATATTGAAAAAGGAAGAGTATGAGTATTCAACATTTCCGTGTC
GCCCTTATTCCCTTTTTTGCGGCATTTTGCCTTCCTGTTTTTGCTCACCCAGAAACGCTGGTGAAAGTAA
AAGATGCTGAAGATCAGTTGGGTGCACGAGTGGGTTACATCGAACTGGATCTCAACAGCGGTAAGATCCT
TGAGAGTTTTCGCCCCGAAGAACGTTTTCCAATGATGAGCACTTTTAAAGTTCTGCTATGTGGCGCGGTA
TTATCCCGTATTGACGCCGGGCAAGAGCAACTCGGTCGCCGCATACACTATTCTCAGAATGACTTGGTTG
AGTACTCACCAGTCACAGAAAAGCATCTTACGGATGGCATGACAGTAAGAGAATTATGCAGTGCTGCCAT
AACCATGAGTGATAACACTGCGGCCAACTTACTTCTGACAACGATCGGAGGACCGAAGGAGCTAACCGCT
TTTTTGCACAACATGGGGGATCATGTAACTCGCCTTGATCGTTGGGAACCGGAGCTGAATGAAGCCATAC
CAAACGACGAGCGTGACACCACGATGCCTGTAGCAATGGCAACAACGTTGCGCAAACTATTAACTGGCGA
ACTACTTACTCTAGCTTCCCGGCAACAATTAATAGACTGGATGGAGGCGGATAAAGTTGCAGGACCACTT
CTGCGCTCGGCCCTTCCGGCTGGCTGGTTTATTGCTGATAAATCTGGAGCCGGTGAGCGTGGGTCTCGCG
GTATCATTGCAGCACTGGGGCCAGATGGTAAGCCCTCCCGTATCGTAGTTATCTACACGACGGGGAGTCA
GGCAACTATGGATGAACGAAATAGACAGATCGCTGAGATAGGTGCCTCACTGATTAAGCATTGGTAACTG
TCAGACCAAGTTTACTCATATATACTTTAGATTGATTTAAAACTTCATTTTTAATTTAAAAGGATCTAGG
TGAAGATCCTTTTTGATAATCTCATGACCAAAATCCCTTAACGTGAGTTTTCGTTCCACTGAGCGTCAGA
CCCCGTAGAAAAGATCAAAGGATCTTCTTGAGATCCTTTTTTTCTGCGCGTAATCTGCTGCTTGCAAACA
AAAAAACCACCGCTACCAGCGGTGGTTTGTTTGCCGGATCAAGAGCTACCAACTCTTTTTCCGAAGGTAA
CTGGCTTCAGCAGAGCGCAGATACCAAATACTGTTCTTCTAGTGTAGCCGTAGTTAGGCCACCACTTCAA
GAACTCTGTAGCACCGCCTACATACCTCGCTCTGCTAATCCTGTTACCAGTGGCTGCTGCCAGTGGCGAT
AAGTCGTGTCTTACCGGGTTGGACTCAAGACGATAGTTACCGGATAAGGCGCAGCGGTCGGGCTGAACGG
GGGGTTCGTGCACACAGCCCAGCTTGGAGCGAACGACCTACACCGAACTGAGATACCTACAGCGTGAGCT
ATGAGAAAGCGCCACGCTTCCCGAAGGGAGAAAGGCGGACAGGTATCCGGTAAGCGGCAGGGTCGGAACA
GGAGAGCGCACGAGGGAGCTTCCAGGGGGAAACGCCTGGTATCTTTATAGTCCTGTCGGGTTTCGCCACC
TCTGACTTGAGCGTCGATTTTTGTGATGCTCGTCAGGGGGGCGGAGCCTATGGAAAAACGCCAGCAACGC
GGCCTTTTTACGGTTCCTGGCCTTTTGCTGGCCTTTTGCTCACATGTTCTTTCCTGCGTTATCCCCTGAT
TCTGTGGATAACCGTATTACCGCCTTTGAGTGAGCTGATACCGCTCGCCGCAGCCGAACGACCGAGCGCA
GCGAGTCAGTGAGCGAGGAAGCGGAAGAGCGCCCAATACGCAAACCGCCTCTCCCCGCGCGTTGGCCGAT
TCATTAATGCAGCTGGCACGACAGGTTTCCCGACTGGAAAGCGGGCAGTGAGCGCAACGCAATTAATGTG
AGTTAGCTCACTCATTAGGCACCCCAGGCTTTACACTTTATGCTTCCGGCTCGTATGTTGTGTGGAATTG
TGAGCGGATAACAATTTCACACAGGAAACAGCTATGACCATGATTACGCCAAGCGCGCAATTAACCCTCA
CTAAAGGGAACAAAAGCTGGAGCTGCAAGCTTAA
